>Addgene plasmid #157154 | pD649-HAsp-FCGR2A-COMP5AP-AviTag-9xHis | addgene full sequence | sequence record 424379 | Addgene NGS Result
GGCATTGATTATTGACTAGTTATTAATAGTAATCAATTACGGGGTCATTAGTTCATAGCCCATATATGGA
GTTCCGCGTTACATAACTTACGGTAAATGGCCCGCCTGGCTGACCGCCCAACGACCCCCGCCCATTGACG
TCAATAATGACGTATGTTCCCATAGTAACGCCAATAGGGACTTTCCATTGACGTCAATGGGTGGAGTATT
TACGGTAAACTGCCCACTTGGCAGTACATCAAGTGTATCATATGCCAAGTACGCCCCCTATTGACGTCAA
TGACGGTAAATGGCCCGCCTGGCATTATGCCCAGTACATGACCTTATGGGACTTTCCTACTTGGCAGTAC
ATCTACGTATTAGTCATCGCTATTACCATGGTGATGCGGTTTTGGCAGTACATCAATGGGCGTGGATAGC
GGTTTGACTCACGGGGATTTCCAAGTCTCCACCCCATTGACGTCAATGGGAGTTTGTTTTGGCACCAAAA
TCAACGGGACTTTCCAAAATGTCGTAACAACTCCGCCCCATTGACGCAAATGGGCGGTAGGCGTGTACGG
TGGGAGGTCTATATAAGCAGAGCTCGTTTAGTGAACCGTCAGATCGCCTGGAGACGCCATCCACGCTGTT
TTGACCTCCATAGAAGACACCGGGACCGATCCAGCCTCCGCGGCCGGGAACGGTGCATTGGAACGCGGAT
TCCCCGTGCCAAGAGTGACGTAAGTACCGCCTATAGAGTCTATAGGCCCACCCCCTTGGCTTCGTTAGAA
CGCGGCTACAATTAATACATAACCTTATGTATCATACACATACGATTTAGGTGACACTATAGAATAACAT
CCACTTTGCCTTTCTCTCCACAGGTGTCCACTCCCAGGTCCAACTGCACCTCGGTTCTATCGAAAACGCG
CCTGCTAGCGCCACCATGAAGACCATCATTGCCCTGAGCTACATCTTCTGCCTGGTGTTCGCTGCGGCCG
CCCAAGCTGCTGCTCCTCCTAAAGCTGTGCTGAAGCTGGAACCTCCTTGGATCAACGTGCTGCAAGAGGA
CAGCGTGACCCTGACTTGTCAGGGCGCCAGATCTCCTGAGAGCGACAGCATCCAGTGGTTCCACAACGGC
AATCTGATCCCCACACACACCCAGCCTAGCTACCGGTTCAAGGCCAACAACAACGACAGCGGCGAGTACA
CCTGTCAGACAGGCCAGACATCTCTGAGCGATCCTGTGCACCTGACAGTGCTGTCTGAATGGCTGGTGCT
GCAGACCCCTCACCTGGAATTTCAAGAGGGCGAGACAATCATGCTGCGGTGCCACAGCTGGAAGGACAAG
CCTCTGGTCAAAGTGACATTCTTCCAGAACGGGAAGTCCCAGAAGTTCAGCCATCTGGACCCCACCTTTA
GCATCCCTCAGGCCAATCACAGCCACTCCGGCGATTACCACTGTACCGGCAATATCGGCTACACCCTGTT
CAGCAGCAAGCCCGTGACAATCACCGTGCAGGTCCCATCTATGGGCAGCAGCTCTCCTATGGGAGGCGCG
CCGGAAGATCAAGTTGATCCAAGATTGATTGATGGCAAGGGCGGATCTCTGGAGGTGCTGTTCCAGGGAC
CAGGCGGAAGCGGCAATCCCGGCGGCGATCTGGCCCCCCAGATGCTGCGCGAGCTGCAGGAGACCAATGC
CGCCCTGCAGGACGTGCGCGAGCTGCTGCGCCACCGCGTGAAGGAGATCACCTTCCTGAAGAACACCGTG
ATGGAGTGCGACGCCTGCGGTATGCAGCCCTCTAGAGGCTCCGGCTCCATCATCCCAGTTGAGGAGGAGA
ACCCGGACTTCTGGAACCGCGAGGCAGCCGAGGCCCTGGGTGCCGCCAAGAAGCTGCAGCCTGCACAGAC
AGCCGCCAAGAACCTCATCATCTTCCTGGGCGATGGGATGGGGGTGTCTACGGTGACAGCTGCCAGGATC
CTAAAAGGGCAGAAGAAGGACAAACTGGGGCCTGAGATACCCCTGGCCATGGACCGCTTCCCATATGTGG
CTCTGTCCAAGACATACAATGTAGACAAACATGTGCCAGACAGTGGAGCCACAGCCACGGCCTACCTGTG
CGGGGTCAAGGGCAACTTCCAGACCATTGGCTTGAGTGCAGCCGCCCGCTTTAACCAGTGCAACACGACA
CGCGGCAACGAGGTCATCTCCGTGATGAATCGGGCCAAGAAAGCAGGGAAGTCAGTGGGAGTGGTAACCA
CCACACGAGTGCAGCACGCCTCGCCAGCCGGCACCTACGCCCACACGGTGAACCGCAACTGGTACTCGGA
CGCCGACGTGCCTGCCTCGGCCCGCCAGGAGGGGTGCCAGGACATCGCTACGCAGCTCATCTCCAACATG
GACATTGACGTGATCCTAGGTGGAGGCCGAAAGTACATGTTTCGCATGGGAACCCCAGACCCTGAGTACC
CAGATGACTACAGCCAAGGTGGGACCAGGCTGGACGGGAAGAATCTGGTGCAGGAATGGCTGGCGAAGCG
CCAGGGTGCCCGGTATGTGTGGAACCGCACTGAGCTCATGCAGGCTTCCCTGGACCCGTCTGTGACCCAT
CTCATGGGTCTCTTTGAGCCTGGAGACATGAAATACGAGATCCACCGAGACTCCACACTGGACCCCTCCC
TGATGGAGATGACAGAGGCTGCCCTGCGCCTGCTGAGCAGGAACCCCCGCGGCTTCTTCCTCTTCGTGGA
GGGTGGTCGCATCGACCATGGTCATCATGAAAGCAGGGCTTACCGGGCACTGACTGAGACGATCATGTTC
GACGACGCCATTGAGAGGGCGGGCCAGCTCACCAGCGAGGAGGACACGCTGAGCCTCGTCACTGCCGACC
ACTCCCACGTCTTCTCCTTCGGAGGCTACCCCCTGCGAGGGAGCTCCATCTTCGGGCTGGCCCCTGGCAA
GGCCCGGGACAGGAAGGCCTACACGGTCCTCCTATACGGAAACGGTCCAGGCTATGTGCTCAAGGACGGC
GCCCGGCCGGATGTTACCGAGAGCGAGAGCGGGAGCCCCGAGTATCGGCAGCAGTCAGCAGTGCCCCTGG
ACGAAGAGACCCACGCAGGCGAGGACGTGGCGGTGTTCGCGCGCGGCCCGCAGGCGCACCTGGTTCACGG
CGTGCAGGAGCAGACCTTCATAGCGCACGTCATGGCCTTCGCCGCCTGCCTGGAGCCCTACACCGCCTGC
GACCTGGCGCCCCCCGCCGGCACCACCGACGCCGCGCACCCGGGTGGCGGAGGACTGAACGACATCTTCG
AGGCTCAGAAAATCGAATGGCACGAACATCACCATCACCATCACCATCACCATTAAGGCCGGCCTGTAGT
CACTGGCACAACGCGTTACCCGGTAAGCCAATCGGGTATACACGGTCGTCATACTGCAGACAGGGTTCTT
CTACTTTGCAAGATAGTCTTGAGTAGTAAAATAAATAGATAGAGAAAATCAGCCTCGACTGTGCCTTCTA
GTTGCCAGCCATCTGTTGTTTGCCCCTCCCCCGTGCCTTCCTTGACCCTGGAAGGTGCCACTCCCACTGT
CCTTTCCTAATAAAATGAGGAAATTGCATCACAACACTCAACCCTATCTCGGTCTATTCTTTTGATTTAT
AAGGGATTTTGCCGATTTCGGCCTATTGGTTAAAAAATGAGCTGATTTAACAAAAATTTAACGCGAATTA
ATTCTGTGGAATGTGTGTCAGTTAGGGTGTGGAAAGTCCCCAGGCTCCCCAGCAGGCAGAAGTATGCAAA
GCATGCATCTCAATTAGTCAGCAACCAGGTGTGGAAAGTCCCCAGGCTCCCCAGCAGGCAGAAGTATGCA
AAGCATGCATCTCAATTAGTCAGCAACCATAGTCCCGCCCCTAACTCCGCCCATCCCGCCCCTAACTCCG
CCCAGTTCCGCCCATTCTCCGCCCCATGGCTGACTAATTTTTTTTATTTATGCAGAGGCCGAGGCCGCCT
CTGCCTCTGAGCTATTCCAGAAGTAGTGAGGAGGCTTTTTTGGAGGCCTAGGCTTTTGCAAAAAGCTCCC
GGGAGCTTGTATATCCATTTTCGGATCTGATCAGCACGTGTTGACAATTAATCATCGGCATAGTATATCG
GCATAGTATAATACGACAAGGTGAGGAACTAAACCATGACCGAGTACAAGCCCACGGTGCGCCTCGCCAC
CCGCGACGACGTCCCCAGGGCCGTACGCACCCTCGCCGCCGCGTTCGCCGACTACCCCGCCACGCGCCAC
ACCGTCGATCCGGACCGCCACATCGAGCGGGTCACCGAGCTGCAAGAACTCTTCCTCACGCGCGTCGGGC
TCGACATCGGCAAGGTGTGGGTCGCGGACGACGGCGCCGCGGTGGCGGTCTGGACCACGCCGGAGAGCGT
CGAAGCGGGGGCGGTGTTCGCCGAGATCGGCCCGCGCATGGCCGAGTTGAGCGGTTCCCGGCTGGCCGCG
CAGCAACAGATGGAAGGCCTCCTGGCGCCGCACCGGCCCAAGGAGCCCGCGTGGTTCCTGGCCACCGTCG
GCGTCTCGCCCGACCACCAGGGCAAGGGTCTGGGCAGCGCCGTCGTGCTCCCCGGAGTGGAGGCGGCCGA
GCGCGCCGGGGTGCCCGCCTTCCTGGAGACATCCGCGCCCCGCAACCTCCCCTTCTACGAGCGGCTCGGC
TTCACCGTCACCGCCGACGTCGAGGTGCCCGAAGGACCGCGCACCTGGTGCATGACCCGCAAGCCCGGTG
CCTGACACGTGCTACGAGATTTCGATTCCACCGCCGCCTTCTATGAAAGGTTGGGCTTCGGAATCGTTTT
CCGGGACGCCGGCTGGATGATCCTCCAGCGCGGGGATCTCATGCTGGAGTTCTTCGCCCACCCCAACTTG
TTTATTGCAGCTTATAATGGTTACAAATAAAGCAATAGCATCACAAATTTCACAAATAAAGCATTTTTTT
CACTGCATTCTAGTTGTGGTTTGTCCAAACTCATCAATGTATCTTATCATGTCTGTATACCGTCGACCTC
TAGCTAGAGCTTGGCGTAATCATGGTCATTACCAATGCTTAATCAGTGAGGCACCTATCTCAGCGATCTG
TCTATTTCGTTCATCCATAGTTGCCTGACTCCCCGTCGTGTAGATAACTACGATACGGGAGGGCTTACCA
TCTGGCCCCAGCGCTGCGATGATACCGCGAGAACCACGCTCACCGGCTCCGGATTTATCAGCAATAAACC
AGCCAGCCGGAAGGGCCGAGCGCAGAAGTGGTCCTGCAACTTTATCCGCCTCCATCCAGTCTATTAATTG
TTGCCGGGAAGCTAGAGTAAGTAGTTCGCCAGTTAATAGTTTGCGCAACGTTGTTGCCATCGCTACAGGC
ATCGTGGTGTCACGCTCGTCGTTTGGTATGGCTTCATTCAGCTCCGGTTCCCAACGATCAAGGCGAGTTA
CATGATCCCCCATGTTGTGCAAAAAAGCGGTTAGCTCCTTCGGTCCTCCGATCGTTGTCAGAAGTAAGTT
GGCCGCAGTGTTATCACTCATGGTTATGGCAGCACTGCATAATTCTCTTACTGTCATGCCATCCGTAAGA
TGCTTTTCTGTGACTGGTGAGTACTCAACCAAGTCATTCTGAGAATAGTGTATGCGGCGACCGAGTTGCT
CTTGCCCGGCGTCAATACGGGATAATACCGCGCCACATAGCAGAACTTTAAAAGTGCTCATCATTGGAAA
ACGTTCTTCGGGGCGAAAACTCTCAAGGATCTTACCGCTGTTGAGATCCAGTTCGATGTAACCCACTCGT
GCACCCAACTGATCTTCAGCATCTTTTACTTTCACCAGCGTTTCTGGGTGAGCAAAAACAGGAAGGCAAA
ATGCCGCAAAAAAGGGAATAAGGGCGACACGGAAATGTTGAATACTCATATTCTTCCTTTTTCAATATTA
TTGAAGCATTTATCAGGGTTATTGTCTCATGAGCGGATACATATTTGAATGTATTTAGAAAAATAAACAA
ATAGGGGTCAGTGTTACAACCAATTAACCAATTCTGAACATTATCGCGAGCCCATTTATACCTGAATATG
GCTCATAACACCCCTTGCTCATGACCAAAATCCCTTAACGTGAGTTACGCGCGCGTCGTTCCACTGAGCG
TCAGACCCCGTAGAAAAGATCAAAGGATCTTCTTGAGATCCTTTTTTTCTGCGCGTAATCTGCTGCTTGC
AAACAAAAAAACCACCGCTACCAGCGGTGGTTTGTTTGCCGGATCAAGAGCTACCAACTCTTTTTCCGAA
GGTAACTGGCTTCAGCAGAGCGCAGATACCAAATACTGTTCTTCTAGTGTAGCCGTAGTTAGCCCACCAC
TTCAAGAACTCTGTAGCACCGCCTACATACCTCGCTCTGCTAATCCTGTTACCAGTGGCTGCTGCCAGTG
GCGATAAGTCGTGTCTTACCGGGTTGGACTCAAGACGATAGTTACCGGATAAGGCGCAGCGGTCGGGCTG
AACGGGGGGTTCGTGCACACAGCCCAGCTTGGAGCGAACGACCTACACCGAACTGAGATACCTACAGCGT
GAGCTATGAGAAAGCGCCACGCTTCCCGAAGGGAGAAAGGCGGACAGGTATCCGGTAAGCGGCAGGGTCG
GAACAGGAGAGCGCACGAGGGAGCTTCCAGGGGGAAACGCCTGGTATCTTTATAGTCCTGTCGGGTTTCG
CCACCTCTGACTTGAGCGTCGATTTTTGTGATGCTCGTCAGGGGGGCGGAGCCTATGGAAAAACGCCAGC
AACGCGGCCTTTTTACGGTTCCTGGCCTTTTGCTGGCCTTTTGCTCACATGTTCTTTCCTGCGTTATCCC
CTGATTCTGTGGATAACCGTATTACCGCCTTTGAGTGAGCTGATACCGCTCGCCGCAGCCGAACGACCGA
GCGCAGCGAGTCAGTGAGCGAGGAAGCGGAAGGCGAGAGTAGGGAACTGCCAGGCATCAAACTAAGCAGA
AGGCCCCTGACGGATGGCCTTTTTGCGTTTCTACAAACTCTTTCTGTGTTGTAAAACGACGGCCAGTCTT
AAGCTCGGGCCCCCTGGGCGGTTCTGATAACGAGTAATCGTTAATCCGCAAATAACGTAAAAACCCGCTT
CGGCGGGTTTTTTTATGGGGGGAGTTTAGGGAAAGAGCATTTGTCAGAATATTTAAGGGCGCCTGTCACT
TTGCTTGATATATGAGAATTATTTAACCTTATAAATGAGAAAAAAGCAACGCACTTTAAATAAGATACGT
TGCTTTTTCGATTGATGAACACCTATAATTAAACTATTCATCTATTATTTATGATTTTTTGTATATACAA
TATTTCTAGTTTGTTAAAGAGAATTAAGAAAATAAATCTCGAAAATAATAAAGGGAAAATCAGTTTTTGA
TATCAAAATTATACATGTCAACGATAATACAAAATATAATACAAACTATAAGATGTTATCAGTATTTATT
ATCATTTAGAATAAATTTTGTGTCGCCCTTAATTGTGAGCGGATAACAATTACGAGCTTCATGCACAGTG
GCGTTGACTCAATATTGGCCATTAGCCATATTATTCATTGGTTATATAGCATAAATCAATATTGGCTATT
GGCCATTGCATACGTTGTATCTATATCATAATATGTACATTTATATTGGCTCATGTCCAATATGACCGCC
ATGTT
Features (pLannotate 1.2.2; 24 found; start..end, strand, type, name):
     77..380     +  enhancer       CMV enhancer: human cytomegalovirus immediate early enhancer
    381..584     +  promoter       CMV promoter: human cytomegalovirus (CMV) immediate early promoter
    720..763     +  intron         CMV intron (fragment): modified intron A from human cytomegalovirus
    815..833     +  promoter       SP6 promoter: promoter for bacteriophage SP6 RNA polymerase
    837..874     +  CDS            IgH signal sequence (fragment): signal sequence from the mouse immunoglobulin heavy chain variable region
    953..1534    +  CDS            FCGR2A (fragment): FCG2A_HUMAN - Also known as CD32, FCG2, FCGR2A1, IGFR2. Experimental evidence at protein level: Swiss-Prot protein existence level 1. Binds to the Fc region of immunoglobulins gamma. Low affinity receptor. By binding to IgG it initiates cellular responses against pathogens and soluble antigens. Promotes phagocytosis of opsonized antigens. From Homo sapiens (Human).
   1631..1810    +  CDS            Comp (fragment): COMP_RAT - Experimental evidence at protein level: Swiss-Prot protein existence level 1. May play a role in the structural integrity of cartilage via its interaction with other extracellular matrix proteins such as the collagens and fibronectin. Can mediate the interaction of chondrocytes with the cartilage extracellular matrix through interaction with cell surface integrin receptors. Could play a role in the pathogenesis of osteoarthritis. Potent suppressor of apoptosis in both primary chondrocytes and transformed cells. Suppresses apoptosis by blocking the activation of caspase-3 and by indu
   1798..3250    +  CDS            SEAP (fragment): secreted alkaline phosphatase from human placenta The natural enzyme has a C-terminal transmembrane sequence that is replaced by a GPI anchor.
   3275..3316    +  CDS            AviTag™ (fragment): peptide tag that allows for enzymatic biotinylation
   3320..3343    +  CDS            8xHis: 8xHis affinity tag
   3489..3600    +  polyA_signal   bGH poly(A) signal: bovine growth hormone polyadenylation signal
   3601..3709    +  rep_origin     f1 ori (fragment): f1 bacteriophage origin of replication; arrow indicates direction of (+) strand synthesis
   3723..4052    +  promoter       SV40 promoter: SV40 enhancer and early promoter
   4100..4147    +  promoter       EM7 promoter: synthetic bacterial promoter&nbsp
   4166..4765    +  CDS            PuroR (fragment): puromycin N-acetyltransferase; pac from Streptomyces; confers resistance to puromycin
   4775..4900    +  CDS            ble (fragment): BLE_KLEPN - Experimental evidence at protein level: Swiss-Prot protein existence level 1. Binding protein with a strong affinity to the bleomycin family of antibiotics. Binds to CL990; an antimitotic-antibiotic compound. From Klebsiella pneumoniae.
   4895..5016    +  polyA_signal   SV40 poly(A) signal: SV40 polyadenylation signal
   5069..5929    -  CDS            AmpR: β-lactamase; bla; confers resistance to ampicillin, carbenicillin, and related antibiotics
   5932..6028    -  promoter       AmpR promoter (fragment): bla
   6058..6082    -  CDS            KanR (fragment): aminoglycoside phosphotransferase; aph(3')-Ia; confers resistance to kanamycin
   6193..6781    +  rep_origin     ori: high-copy-number ColE1/pMB1/pBR322/pUC origin of replication
   7006..7023    +  terminator     rrnB T2 terminator (fragment): transcription terminator T2 from the E. coli rrnB gene
   7048..7067    -  CDS            lacZα (fragment): LacZα fragment of β-galactosidase; lacZ fragment
   7523..7539    +  protein_bind   lac operator: The lac repressor binds to the lac operator to inhibit transcription in E. coli. This inhibition can be relieved by adding lactose or isopropyl-β-D-thiogalactopyranoside (IPTG). lac repressor encoded by lacI
