[The description below was written by a language model from this plasmid's Addgene catalogue record and pLannotate feature annotations shown in this document.]
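Description:
pD649-HAsp-FCGR2A-COMP5AP-AviTag-9xHis is a mammalian expression plasmid on the pD649 backbone, designed to produce the extracellular domain of human FCGR2A (CD32A, the low-affinity IgG Fc receptor) as a secreted, multimerised reporter fusion. It is propagated in E. coli as a high-copy plasmid through a ColE1/pUC-type origin and selected with ampicillin (AmpR). The sequenced record is 7,705 nt. It also carries an SV40 promoter/EM7 promoter cassette driving a puromycin N-acetyltransferase gene with an SV40 poly(A) signal, which could allow puromycin selection in mammalian cells, although the catalogue entry does not describe this use. Short fragments annotated as f1 ori, ble, KanR and lacZα appear to be backbone remnants.

The expression unit uses the CMV enhancer and immediate-early promoter, followed by a fragment of CMV intron A and an SP6 promoter that can support in vitro transcription. The open reading frame begins with a signal peptide: the plasmid name indicates "HAsp", while the automated annotation matches a fragment of a mouse immunoglobulin heavy-chain signal sequence. The 552 bp FCGR2A ectodomain insert lies between preserved NotI and AscI sites, so ectodomains can be exchanged. Downstream, the backbone supplies the coiled-coil region of rat cartilage oligomeric matrix protein (COMP), a pentamerising domain that raises avidity for weak binding partners. This is followed by human placental alkaline phosphatase for enzymatic detection, an AviTag for site-specific biotinylation, and a polyhistidine tag for purification (9xHis by name, annotated as 8xHis). A bGH poly(A) signal ends the transcript.

The plasmid belongs to a collection built for a human IgSF cell-surface interactome screen. The depositor notes that some plasmids in the collection may carry an IS4-like transposase upstream of the CMV promoter, but no such feature is annotated here.
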