Addgene plasmid #157154: pD649-HAsp-FCGR2A-COMP5AP-AviTag-9xHis
Purpose: Mammalian expression of cell-surface protein extracellular domain fused to COMP5AP-AviTag-9xHis. Protein is secreted from cells.
Depositing lab: Chris Garcia. Depositing organization: Stanford University. Publication: A Human IgSF Cell-Surface Interactome Reveals a Complex Network of Protein-Protein Interactions. Wojtowicz WM, Vielmetter J, Fernandes RA, Siepe DH, Eastman CL, Chisholm GB, Cox S, Klock H, Anderson PW, Rue SM, Miller JJ, Glaser SM, Bragstad ML, Vance J, Lam AW, Lesley SA, Zinn K, Garcia KC. Cell. 2020 Aug 20;182(4):1027-1043.e17. doi: 10.1016/j.cell.2020.07.025. PubMed 32822567.
Backbone
  Vector backbone: pD649
  Backbone size w/o insert (bp): 7153
  Vector type: Mammalian Expression
Growth in bacteria
  Bacterial resistance: Ampicillin, 100 μg/mL
  Growth temperature: 37°C
  Growth strain: DH5alpha
  Copy number: High Copy
Gene/Insert
  Gene/Insert name: FCGR2A (alt name: FCG2A)
  Species: H. sapiens (human)
  Insert size (bp): 552
  Entrez Gene: FCGR2A (a.k.a. CD32, CD32A, CDw32, FCG2, FCGR2, FCGR2A1, FcGR, FcgammaRIIa, IGFR2)
  Promoter: CMV/SP6
  Tag / fusion protein: COMP5AP-AviTag-9xHis (C terminal on backbone)
  Cloning method: Restriction Enzyme; 5′ cloning site GCGGCCGC (not destroyed); 3′ cloning site GGCGCGCC (not destroyed)
  Sequencing primers: 5′ ATTTAGGTGACACTATAG; 3′ CGTCGCACTCCATCACGGTG
Resource information
  A portion of this plasmid was derived from a plasmid made by: synthesis by ThermoFisher
Terms and licenses: Academic/Nonprofit Terms; Industry Terms: Not Available to Industry
Depositor comments: Some plasmids in this collection may have an IS4-like element ISVsa5 family transposase upstream of the CMV promoter.
How to cite: pD649-HAsp-FCGR2A-COMP5AP-AviTag-9xHis was a gift from Chris Garcia (Addgene plasmid # 157154 ; http://n2t.net/addgene:157154 ; RRID:Addgene_157154)
