>Addgene plasmid #157154 | pD649-HAsp-FCGR2A-COMP5AP-AviTag-9xHis | depositor partial sequence | sequence record 303418 | insert (extracellular domain)
CAAGCTGCTGCTCCTCCTAAAGCTGTGCTGAAGCTGGAACCTCCTTGGATCAACGTGCTGCAAGAGGACA
GCGTGACCCTGACTTGTCAGGGCGCCAGATCTCCTGAGAGCGACAGCATCCAGTGGTTCCACAACGGCAA
TCTGATCCCCACACACACCCAGCCTAGCTACCGGTTCAAGGCCAACAACAACGACAGCGGCGAGTACACC
TGTCAGACAGGCCAGACATCTCTGAGCGATCCTGTGCACCTGACAGTGCTGTCTGAATGGCTGGTGCTGC
AGACCCCTCACCTGGAATTTCAAGAGGGCGAGACAATCATGCTGCGGTGCCACAGCTGGAAGGACAAGCC
TCTGGTCAAAGTGACATTCTTCCAGAACGGGAAGTCCCAGAAGTTCAGCCATCTGGACCCCACCTTTAGC
ATCCCTCAGGCCAATCACAGCCACTCCGGCGATTACCACTGTACCGGCAATATCGGCTACACCCTGTTCA
GCAGCAAGCCCGTGACAATCACCGTGCAGGTCCCATCTATGGGCAGCAGCTCTCCTATGGGA
